Addgene plasmid #41309: TAL3135
Depositing lab: Keith Joung. Depositing organization: Massachusetts General Hospital. Publication: Targeted gene disruption in somatic zebrafish cells using engineered TALENs. Sander JD, Cade L, Khayter C, Reyon D, Peterson RT, Joung JK, Yeh JR. Nat Biotechnol. 2011 Aug 5;29(8):697-8. doi: 10.1038/nbt.1934. PubMed 21822241.
Backbone
  Vector backbone: JDS71
  Backbone manufacturer: Addgene plasmid #32287
  Backbone size w/o insert (bp): 6447
  Vector type: Mammalian Expression ; T7
Growth in bacteria
  Bacterial resistance: Ampicillin, 100 μg/mL
  Growth temperature: 37°C
  Growth strain: XL1 Blue
  Copy number: High Copy
Gene/Insert
  Gene/Insert name: ZebrafishCommunity-parn-Right (alt name: parn)
  Species: D. rerio (zebrafish)
  Insert size (bp): 1640
  Entrez Gene: parn (a.k.a. MGC56067, zgc:56067)
  Promoter: CMV
  Tag / fusion protein: 3X Flag (N terminal on backbone); WT FOKI (C terminal on backbone)
  Cloning method: Restriction Enzyme; 5′ cloning site N/A (destroyed during cloning); 3′ cloning site N/A (destroyed during cloning)
  Sequencing primers: 5′ CMV-F; 3′ BGH-rev
Terms and licenses: Academic/Nonprofit Terms; Industry Terms: Not Available to Industry
Depositor comments: Target binding site: TCCTCATACTGCTCCCTC It is strongly recommended that users perform a diagnostic digest to verify this plasmid prior to use. For example, a double digest of the plasmid with BamHI and KpnI should result in two bands at 2.3kb and 5.8kb.
How to cite: TAL3135 was a gift from Keith Joung (Addgene plasmid # 41309 ; http://n2t.net/addgene:41309 ; RRID:Addgene_41309)
