[The description below was written by a language model from this plasmid's Addgene catalogue record.]
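Description:
TAL3135 is a TALEN expression plasmid built on the JDS71 backbone, a roughly 6.4 kb vector classed as a mammalian expression plasmid that also carries a T7 promoter. It is maintained in E. coli as a high-copy plasmid under ampicillin selection. The insert, about 1.6 kb, is recorded as ZebrafishCommunity-parn-Right: an engineered TAL effector repeat array designed to recognise a site in the zebrafish (D. rerio) parn gene. It is therefore a DNA-binding module directed against that gene, not the parn coding sequence itself. The array was placed into the backbone by restriction cloning, and the cloning sites were destroyed in the process.

The backbone supplies the flanking parts of the nuclease. A 3X FLAG tag sits at the N terminus, allowing detection of the protein, and a wild-type FokI cleavage domain is fused at the C terminus. Because FokI must dimerise to cut DNA, this "right" monomer is meant to be used with a matching "left" TALEN that binds the opposite strand nearby, so that the two FokI domains meet over the spacer and make a double-strand break. Error-prone repair of that break can then produce insertions or deletions that disrupt the gene.

Expression in mammalian cells is driven by the CMV promoter. The T7 designation indicates that the coding sequence can also be transcribed in vitro, which would allow mRNA to be delivered to zebrafish embryos, consistent with the associated work on targeted gene disruption in somatic zebrafish cells. No feature table accompanies the record, so other elements, such as the polyadenylation signal and origin of replication, are not explicitly stated.
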