>Addgene plasmid #41309 | TAL3135 | depositor partial sequence | sequence record 54948 | TAL3135 sequence 2430 bps
TCTAGAGCTAGCACCATGGACTACAAAGACCATGACGGTGATTATAAAGATCATGACATCGATTACAAGG
ATGACGATGACAAGATGGCCCCCAAGAAGAAGAGGAAGGTGGGCATTCACCGCGGGGTACCTATGGTGGA
CTTGAGGACACTCGGTTATTCGCAACAGCAACAGGAGAAAATCAAGCCTAAGGTCAGGAGCACCGTCGCG
CAACACCACGAGGCGCTTGTGGGGCATGGCTTCACTCATGCGCATATTGTCGCGCTTTCACAGCACCCTG
CGGCGCTTGGGACGGTGGCTGTCAAATACCAAGATATGATTGCGGCCCTGCCCGAAGCCACGCACGAGGC
AATTGTAGGGGTCGGTAAACAGTGGTCGGGAGCGCGAGCACTTGAGGCGCTGCTGACTGTGGCGGGTGAG
CTTAGGGGGCCTCCGCTCCAGCTCGACACCGGGCAGCTGCTGAAGATCGCGAAGAGAGGGGGAGTAACAG
CGGTAGAGGCAGTGCACGCCTGGCGCAATGCGCTCACCGGGGCCCCCTTGAACCTGACCCCAGACCAGGT
AGTCGCAATCGCGTCACATGACGGGGGAAAGCAAGCCCTGGAAACCGTGCAAAGGTTGTTGCCGGTCCTT
TGTCAAGACCACGGCCTTACACCGGAGCAAGTCGTGGCCATTGCATCCCACGACGGTGGCAAACAGGCTC
TTGAGACGGTTCAGAGACTTCTCCCAGTTCTCTGTCAAGCCCACGGGCTGACTCCCGATCAAGTTGTAGC
GATTGCGTCCAACGGTGGAGGGAAACAAGCATTGGAGACTGTCCAACGGCTCCTTCCCGTGTTGTGTCAA
GCCCACGGTTTGACGCCTGCACAAGTGGTCGCCATCGCCAGCCATGATGGCGGTAAGCAGGCGCTGGAAA
CAGTACAGCGCCTGCTGCCTGTACTGTGCCAGGATCATGGACTGACCCCAGACCAGGTAGTCGCAATCGC
GTCGAACATTGGGGGAAAGCAAGCCCTGGAAACCGTGCAAAGGTTGTTGCCGGTCCTTTGTCAAGACCAC
GGCCTTACACCGGAGCAAGTCGTGGCCATTGCAAGCAATGGGGGTGGCAAACAGGCTCTTGAGACGGTTC
AGAGACTTCTCCCAGTTCTCTGTCAAGCCCACGGGCTGACTCCCGATCAAGTTGTAGCGATTGCGTCGAA
CATTGGAGGGAAACAAGCATTGGAGACTGTCCAACGGCTCCTTCCCGTGTTGTGTCAAGCCCACGGTTTG
ACGCCTGCACAAGTGGTCGCCATCGCCAGCCATGATGGCGGTAAGCAGGCGCTGGAAACAGTACAGCGCC
TGCTGCCTGTACTGTGCCAGGATCATGGACTGACCCCAGACCAGGTAGTCGCAATCGCGTCAAACGGAGG
GGGAAAGCAAGCCCTGGAAACCGTGCAAAGGTTGTTGCCGGTCCTTTGTCAAGACCACGGCCTTACACCG
GAGCAAGTCGTGGCCATTGCAAATAATAACGGTGGCAAACAGGCTCTTGAGACGGTTCAGAGACTTCTCC
CAGTTCTCTGTCAAGCCCACGGGCTGACTCCCGATCAAGTTGTAGCGATTGCGTCGCATGACGGAGGGAA
ACAAGCATTGGAGACTGTCCAACGGCTCCTTCCCGTGTTGTGTCAAGCCCACGGTTTGACGCCTGCACAA
GTGGTCGCCATCGCCTCGAATGGCGGCGGTAAGCAGGCGCTGGAAACAGTACAGCGCCTGCTGCCTGTAC
TGTGCCAGGATCATGGACTGACCCCAGACCAGGTAGTCGCAATCGCGTCACATGACGGGGGAAAGCAAGC
CCTGGAAACCGTGCAAAGGTTGTTGCCGGTCCTTTGTCAAGACCACGGCCTTACACCGGAGCAAGTCGTG
GCCATTGCATCCCACGACGGTGGCAAACAGGCTCTTGAGACGGTTCAGAGACTTCTCCCAGTTCTCTGTC
AAGCCCACGGGCTGACTCCCGATCAAGTTGTAGCGATTGCGTCGCATGACGGAGGGAAACAAGCATTGGA
GACTGTCCAACGGCTCCTTCCCGTGTTGTGTCAAGCCCACGGTTTGACGCCTGCACAAGTGGTCGCCATC
GCCTCGAATGGCGGCGGTAAGCAGGCGCTGGAAACAGTACAGCGCCTGCTGCCTGTACTGTGCCAGGATC
ATGGACTGACACCCGAACAGGTGGTCGCCATTGCTTCCCACGACGGAGGACGGCCAGCCTTGGAGTCCAT
CGTAGCCCAATTGTCCAGGCCCGATCCCGCGTTGGCTGCGTTAACGAATGACCATCTGGTGGCGTTGGCA
TGTCTTGGTGGACGACCCGCGCTCGATGCAGTCAAAAAGGGTCTGCCTCATGCTCCCGCATTGATCAAAA
GAACCAACCGGCGGATTCCCGAGAGAACTTCCCATCGAGTCGCGGGATCC
