>Addgene plasmid #41309 | TAL3135 | addgene partial sequence | sequence record 56426 | JDS-TALEN-F 5'-TAGGGGTCGGTAAACAGTGG-3'
GCGCTGCTGACTGTGGCGGGTGAGCTTAGGGGGCCTCCGCTCCAGCTCGACACCGGGCAGCTGCTGAAGA
TCGCGAAGAGAGGGGGAGTAACAGCGGTAGAGGCAGTGCACGCCTGGCGCAATGCGCTCACCGGGGCCCC
CTTGAACCTGACCCCAGACCAGGTAGTCGCAATCGCGTCACATGACGGGGGAAAGCAAGCCCTGGAAACC
GTGCAAAGGTTGTTGCCGGTCCTTTGTCAAGACCACGGCCTTACACCGGAGCAAGTCGTGGCCATTGCAT
CCCACGACGGTGGCAAACAGGCTCTTGAGACGGTTCAGAGACTTCTCCCAGTTCTCTGTCAAGCCCACGG
GCTGACTCCCGATCAAGTTGTAGCGATTGCGTCCAACGGTGGAGGGAAACAAGCATTGGAGACTGTCCAA
CGGCTCCTTCCCGTGTTGTGTCAAGCCCACGGTTTGACGCCTGCACAAGTGGTCGCCATCGCCAGCCATG
ATGGCGGTAAGCAGGCGCTGGAAACAGTACAGCGCCTGCTGCCTGTACTGTGCCAGGATCATGGACTGAC
CCCAGACCAGGTAGTCGCAATCGCGTCGAACATTGGGGGAAAGCAAGCCCTGGAAACCGTGCAAAGGTTG
TTGCCGGTCCTTTGTCAAGACCACGGCCTTACACCGGAGCAAGTCGTGGCCATTGCAAGCAATGGGGGTG
GCAAACAGGCTCTTGAGACGGTTCAGAGACTTCTCCCAGTTCTCTGTCAAGCCCACGGGCTGACTCCCGA
TCAAGTTGTAGCGATTGCGTCGAACATTGGAGGGAAACAAGCATTGGAGACTGTCCAACGGCTCCTTCCC
GTGTTGTGTCAAGCCCACGGTTTGACGCCTGCACAAGTGGTCGCCA
